>Addgene plasmid #188952 | pBBR1_DVS_AH | addgene full sequence | sequence record 388776 | Addgene NGS Result
GGAGATGTCTTCTGCACCATATGCGGTGTGAAATACCGCACAGATGCGTAAGGAGAAAATACCGCATCAG
GCGCCATTCGCCATTCAGGCTGCGCAACTGTTGGGAAGGGCGATCGGTGCGGGCCTCTTCGCTATTACGC
CAGCTGGCGAAAGGGGGATGTGCTGCAAGGCGATTAAGTTGGGTAACGCCAGGGTTTTCCCAGTCACGAC
GTTGTAAAACGACGGCCAGTGAATTCGAGCTCGGTACCCGGGGATCCTCTAGAGTCGACCTGCAGGCATG
CAAGCTTGGCGTAATCATGGTCATAGCTGTTTCCTGTGTGAAATTGTTATCCGCTCACAATTCCACACAA
CATACGAGCCGGAAGCATAAAGTGTAAAGCCTGGGGTGCCTAATGAGTGAGCTAACTCACATTAATTGCG
TTGCGCTCACTGCCCGCTTTCCAGTCGGGAAACCTGTCGTGCCAGCTGCATTAATGAATCGGCCAACGCG
CGGGGAAGACGTACTAAGAGACCTACTAGTAGCGGCCGCTGCAGGCTTCCTCGCTCACTGACTCCCCAGA
ACTCTGTCAGACCAAATGTGCGCGGAACCCCTATTTGTTTATTTTTCTAAATACATTCAAATATGTATCC
GCTCATGAGACAATAACCCTGATAAATGCTTCAATAATATTGAAAAAGGAAGAGTATGCGCTCACGCAAC
TGGTCCAGAACCTTGACCGAACGCAGCGGTGGTAACGGCGCAGTGGCGGTTTTCATGGCTTGTTATGACT
GTTTTTTTTTGGGGTACAGTCTATGCCTCGGGCATCCAAGCAGCAAGCGCGTTACGCCGTGGGTCGATGT
TTGATGTTATGGAGCAGCAACGATGTTACGCAGCAGGGCAGTCGCCCTAAAACAAAGTTAAACATCATGA
GGGAAGCGGTGATCGCCGAAGTATCGACTCAACTATCAGAGGTAGTTGGCGTCATCGAGCGCCATCTCGA
ACCGACGTTGCTGGCCGTACATTTGTACGGCTCCGCAGTGGATGGCGGCCTGAAGCCACACAGCGATATT
GATTTGCTGGTTACGGTGACCGTAAGGCTTGATGAAACAACGCGGCGAGCTTTGATCAACGACCTTTTGG
AAACTTCGGCTTCCCCTGGAGAGAGCGAGATTCTCCGCGCTGTAGAAGTCACCATTGTTGTGCACGACGA
CATCATTCCGTGGCGTTATCCAGCTAAGCGCGAACTGCAATTTGGAGAATGGCAGCGCAATGACATTCTT
GCAGGTATCTTCGAGCCAGCCACGATCGACATTGATCTGGCTATCTTGCTGACAAAAGCAAGAGAACATA
GCGTTGCCTTGGTAGGTCCAGCGGCGGAGGAACTCTTTGATCCGGTTCCTGAACAGGATCTATTTGAGGC
GCTAAATGAAACCTTAACGCTATGGAACTCGCCGCCCGACTGGGCTGGCGATGAGCGAAATGTAGTGCTT
ACGTTGTCCCGCATTTGGTACAGCGCAGTAACCGGCAAAATCGCGCCGAAGGATGTCGCTGCCGACTGGG
CAATGGAGCGCCTGCCGGCCCAGTATCAGCCCGTCATACTTGAAGCTAGACAGGCTTATCTTGGACAAGA
AGAAGATCGCTTGGCCTCGCGCGCAGATCAGTTGGAAGAATTTGTCCATTACGTAAAAGGCGAGATCACC
AAGGTAGTCGGCAAATAACTGTCAGACCAAGTTTACTCATATATACTTTAGATTGATTTAAAACTTCATT
TTTAATTTAAAAGGATCTAGGTGAAGATCCTTTTTGATAATCTCATGACCAAAATCCCTTAACGTGAGTT
TTCGTTCCACTGAGCGTCAGACCCCGTAGAAAAGATCAAAGGATCTTCTAGGACAAATCCGCCGCCCTAG
ACAGCTGGGCGCGCCCCCCCTACGGGCTTGCTCTCCGGGCTTCGCCCTGCGCGGTCGCTGCGCTCCCTTG
CCAGCCCGTGGATATGTGGACGATGGCCGCGAGCGGCCACCGGCTGGCTCGCTTCGCTCGGCCCGTGGAC
AACCCTGCTGGACAAGCTGATGGACAGGCTGCGCCTGCCCACGAGCTTGACCACAGGGATTGCCCACCGG
CTACCCAGCCTTCGACCACATACCCACCGGCTCCAACTGCGCGGCCTGCGGCCTTGCCCCATCAATTTTT
TTAATTTTCTCTGGGGAAAAGCCTCCGGCCTGCGGCCTGCGCGCTTCGCTTGCCGGTTGGACACCAAGTG
GAAGGCGGGTCAAGGCTCGCGCAGCGACCGCGCAGCGGCTTGGCCTTGACGCGCCTGGAACGACCCAAGC
CTATGCGAGTGGGGGCAGTCGAAGGGCGAAGCCCGCCCGCCTGCCCCCCGAGCCTCACGGCGGCGAGTGC
GGGGGTTCCAAGGGGGCAGCGCCACCTTGGGCAAGGCCGAAGGCCGCGCAGTCGATCAACAAGCCCCGGA
GGGGCCACTTTTTGCCGGAGGGGGAGCCGCGCCGAAGGCGTGGGGGAACCCCGCAGGGGTGCCCTTCTTT
GGGCACCAAAGAACTAGATATAGGGCGAAATGCGAAAGACTTAAAAATCAACAACTTAAAAAAGGGGGGT
ACGCAACAGCTCATTGCGGCACCCCCCGCAATAGCTCATTGCGTAGGTTAAAGAAAATCTGTAATTGACT
GCCACTTTTACGCAACGCATAATTGTTGTCGCGCTGCCGAAAAGTTGCAGCTGATTGCGCATGGTGCCGC
AACCGTGCGGCACCCCTACCGCATGGAGATAAGCATGGCCACGCAGTCCAGAGAAATCGGCATTCAAGCC
AAGAACAAGCCCGGTCACTGGGTGCAAACGGAACGCAAAGCGCATGAGGCGTGGGCCGGGCTTATTGCGA
GGAAACCCACGGCGGCAATGCTGCTGCATCACCTCGTGGCGCAGATGGGCCACCAGAACGCCGTGGTGGT
CAGCCAGAAAACACTTTCCAAGCTCATCGGACGTTCTTTGCGGACGGTCCAATACGCAGTCAAGGACTTG
GTGGCCGAGCGCTGGATCTCCGTCGTGAAGCTCAACGGCCCCGGCACCGTGTCGGCCTACGTGGTCAATG
ACCGCGTGGCGTGGGGCCAGCCCCGCGACCAGTTGCGCCTGTCGGTGTTCAGTGCCGCCGTGGTGGTTGA
TCACGACGACCAGGACGAATCGCTGTTGGGGCATGGCGACCTGCGCCGCATCCCGACCCTGTATCCGGGC
GAGCAGCAACTACCGACCGGCCCCGGCGAGGAGCCGCCCAGCCAGCCCGGCATTCCGGGCATGGAACCAG
ACCTGCCAGCCTTGACCGAAACGGAGGAATGGGAACGGCGCGGGCAGCAGCGCCTGCCGATGCCCGATGA
GCCGTGTTTTCTGGACGATGGCGAGCCGTTGGAGCCGCCGACACGGGTAACGCTGCCGCGCCGGTAGGGC
CGGCCTACGGCCAGCCTCGCAGAGCAGGATTCCCGTTGAGCACCGCCAGGTGCGAATAAGGGACAGTGAA
GAAGGAACACCCGCTCGCGGGTGGGCCTACTTCACCTATCCTGCCCTTGTGTCTCAAAATCTCTGAGGAT
GATTTCTGGAATTCGCGGCCGCTTCTAGAGACTAGTGGGTCTCA
Features (pLannotate 1.2.2; 16 found; start..end, strand, type, name):
     13..71      +  misc_feature   bom (fragment): basis of mobility region from pBR322
     77..234     -  CDS            lacZα (fragment): LacZα fragment of β-galactosidase; lacZ fragment
    231..287     +  misc_feature   MCS: pUC18/19 multiple cloning site
    324..340     -  protein_bind   lac operator: The lac repressor binds to the lac operator to inhibit transcription in E. coli. This inhibition can be relieved by adding lactose or isopropyl-β-D-thiogalactopyranoside (IPTG). lac repressor encoded by lacI
    348..378     -  promoter       lac promoter: promoter for the E. coli lac operon
    393..414     -  protein_bind   CAP binding site: CAP binding activates transcription in the presence of cAMP. E. coli catabolite activator protein
    427..496     -  CDS            lacI (fragment): lac repressor; lacI; The lac repressor binds to the lac operator to inhibit transcription in E. coli. This inhibition can be relieved by adding lactose or isopropyl-β-D-thiogalactopyranoside (IPTG).
    514..534     +  misc_feature   BioBrick suffix: universal suffix for all parts
    581..685     +  promoter       AmpR promoter: bla
    676..756     -  CDS            int (fragment): INT2_ECOLX - Protein inferred from homology: Swiss-Prot protein existence level 3. Putative integrase believed to be involved in the insertion of antibiotic resistance genes into plasmids and transposons. From Escherichia coli.
    844..900     +  CDS            GmR (fragment): gentamycin acetyltransferase; aacC1; confers resistance to gentamycin
    907..1695    +  CDS            aadA: S3AD_ECOLX - Experimental evidence at protein level: Swiss-Prot protein existence level 1. Mediates bacterial resistance to the antibiotics streptomycin and spectinomycin. From Escherichia coli.
   1993..2764    +  rep_origin     pBBR1 oriV: replication origin of the broad-host-range plasmid pBBR1 from Bordetella bronchiseptica; requires the pBBR1 Rep protein for replication
   2765..3427    +  CDS            pBBR1 Rep: replication protein for the broad-host-range plasmid pBBR1 from Bordetella bronchiseptica
   3438..3546    -  oriT           oriT: incP origin of transfer
   3579..3600    +  misc_feature   BioBrick prefix: BioBrick prefix for parts that do not start with "ATG"
