[The description below was written by a language model from this plasmid's Addgene catalogue record and pLannotate feature annotations shown in this document.]
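Description:
pBBR1_DVS_AH is an empty Level 2 destination vector for CIDAR MoClo (modular Golden Gate-style) assembly, built on the broad-host-range pBBR1 replicon. The 3.6 kb plasmid carries the pBBR1 oriV together with the pBBR1 Rep gene that this origin requires. This pair supports replication in E. coli and in a wide range of other bacteria, and the record lists the plasmid as low copy. Selection is by spectinomycin through an aadA adenylyltransferase gene, which also confers streptomycin resistance. The annotation places an AmpR (bla) promoter upstream of aadA, along with short integrase and gentamicin acetyltransferase fragments. These fragments are probably remnants of the integron-type cassette from which the marker was taken rather than functional genes.

The cloning site is a lacZα dropout cassette comprising the CAP binding site, lac promoter, lac operator, a pUC-type multiple cloning site and the lacZα fragment. It is bracketed by BioBrick prefix and suffix sequences and, according to the catalogue entry, by the CIDAR "A" and "H" fusion scars. Replacing the cassette with assembled transcription units removes α-complementation, so correct assemblies can be found by blue/white screening. The record does not name the Type IIS enzyme used at this level, and the scars themselves are not annotated in the feature table. An incP oriT and a fragment of the pBR322 bom region are also annotated, suggesting that the plasmid could be mobilised by conjugation if transfer functions are supplied in trans.

The vector belongs to a toolkit that extends modular part assembly to diverse bacteria. It serves as a recipient for multigene constructs intended for expression in non-model hosts.
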