Addgene plasmid #188952: pBBR1_DVS_AH
Purpose: (Empty Backbone) Level 2 destination vector containing pBBR1 origin of replication and CIDAR AH scars
Depositing lab: Eric Young. Depositing organization: Worcester Polytechnic Institute. Publication: Systematic Part Transfer by Extending a Modular Toolkit to Diverse Bacteria. Keating KW, Young EM. ACS Synth Biol. 2023 Jun 9. doi: 10.1021/acssynbio.3c00104. PubMed 37294017.
Backbone
  Vector backbone: pBBR1
  Modifications to backbone: CIDAR MoClo cloning site, spectinomycin resistance
  Vector type: Bacterial Expression, Synthetic Biology
Growth in bacteria
  Bacterial resistance: Spectinomycin, 50 μg/mL
  Growth temperature: 37°C
  Growth strain: DH5alpha
  Growth instructions: Contains lacZ-alpha cassette for blue/white screening
  Copy number: Low Copy
Gene/Insert
  Cloning method: Restriction Enzyme
Terms and licenses: Academic/Nonprofit Terms; Industry Terms: Not Available to Industry
How to cite: pBBR1_DVS_AH was a gift from Eric Young (Addgene plasmid # 188952 ; http://n2t.net/addgene:188952 ; RRID:Addgene_188952)
